>Addgene plasmid #222458 | pCHW111113 | addgene full sequence | sequence record 454086 | Addgene NGS Result
GCCAGGAACCGTAAAAAGGCCGCGTTGCTGGCGTTTTTCCATAGGCTCCGCCCCCCTGACGAGCATCACA
AAAATCGACGCTCAAGTCAGAGGTGGCGAAACCCGACAGGACTATAAAGATACCAGGCGTTTCCCCCTGG
AAGCTCCCTCGTGCGCTCTCCTGTTCCGACCCTGCCGCTTACCGGATACCTGTCCGCCTTTCTCCCTTCG
GGAAGCGTGGCGCTTTCTCATAGCTCACGCTGTAGGTATCTCAGTTCGGTGTAGGTCGTTCGCTCCAAGC
TGGGCTGTGTGCACGAACCCCCCGTTCAGCCCGACCGCTGCGCCTTATCCGGTAACTATCGTCTTGAGTC
CAACCCGGTAAGACACGACTTATCGCCACTGGCAGCAGCCACTGGTAACAGGATTAGCAGAGCGAGGTAT
GTAGGCGGTGCTACAGAGTTCTTGAAGTGGTGGCCTAACTACGGCTACACTAGAAGAACAGTATTTGGTA
TCTGCGCTCTGCTGAAGCCAGTTACCTTCGGAAAAAGAGTTGGTAGCTCTTGATCCGGCAAACAAACCAC
CGCTGGTAGCGGTGGTTTTTTTGTTTGCAAGCAGCAGATTACGCGCAGAAAAAAAGGATCTCAAGAAGAT
CCTTTGATCTTTTCTACGGGGTCTGACGCTCAGTGGAACGAAAACTCACGTTAAGGGATTTTGGTCATGA
GATTATCAAAAAGGATCTTCACCTAGATCCTTTTAAATTAAAAATGAAGTTTTAAATCAATCTAAAGTAT
ATATGAGTAAACTTGGTCTGACAGTTACCAATGCTTAATCAGTGAGGCACCTATCTCAGCGATCTGTCTA
TTTCGTTCATCCATAGTTGCCTGACTCCCCGTCGTGTAGATAACTACGATACGGGAGGGCTTACCATCTG
GCCCCAGTGCTGCAATGATACCGCGAGAACCACGCTCACCGGCTCCAGATTTATCAGCAATAAACCAGCC
AGCCGGAAGGGCCGAGCGCAGAAGTGGTCCTGCAACTTTATCCGCCTCCATCCAGTCTATTAATTGTTGC
CGGGAAGCTAGAGTAAGTAGTTCGCCAGTTAATAGTTTGCGCAACGTTGTTGCCATTGCTACAGGCATCG
TGGTGTCACGCTCGTCGTTTGGTATGGCTTCATTCAGCTCCGGTTCCCAACGATCAAGGCGAGTTACATG
ATCCCCCATGTTGTGCAAAAAAGCGGTTAGCTCCTTCGGTCCTCCGATCGTTGTCAGAAGTAAGTTGGCC
GCAGTGTTATCACTCATGGTTATGGCAGCACTGCATAATTCTCTTACTGTCATGCCATCCGTAAGATGCT
TTTCTGTGACTGGTGAGTACTCAACCAAGTCATTCTGAGAATAGTGTATGCGGCGACCGAGTTGCTCTTG
CCCGGCGTCAATACGGGATAATACCGCGCCACATAGCAGAACTTTAAAAGTGCTCATCATTGGAAAACGT
TCTTCGGGGCGAAAACTCTCAAGGATCTTACCGCTGTTGAGATCCAGTTCGATGTAACCCACTCGTGCAC
CCAACTGATCTTCAGCATCTTTTACTTTCACCAGCGTTTCTGGGTGAGCAAAAACAGGAAGGCAAAATGC
CGCAAAAAAGGGAATAAGGGCGACACGGAAATGTTGAATACTCATACTCTTCCTTTTTCAATATTATTGA
AGCATTTATCAAGGTTATTGTCTCATGAGCGGATACATATTTGAATGTATTTAGAAAAATAAACAAATAG
GGGTTCCGCGCACGAATTGGCCAGCGCTGCCATTTTTGGGGTGAGGCCGTTCGCGGCCGAGGGGCGCAGC
CCCTGGGGGGATGGGAGGCCCGCGTTAGCGGGCCGGGAGGGTTCGAGAAGGGGGGGCACCCCCCTTCGGC
GTGCGCGGTCACGCGCACAGGGCGCAGCCCTGGTTAAAAACAAGGTTTATAAATATTGGTTTAAAAGCAG
GTTAAAAGACAGGTTAGCGGTGGCCGAAAAACGGGCGGAAACCCTTGCAAATGCTGGATTTTCTGCCTGT
GGACAGCCCCTCAAATGTCAATAGGTGCGCCCCTCATCTGTCAGCACTCTGCCCCTCAAGTGTCAAGGAT
CGCGCCCCTCATCTGTCAGTAGTCGCGCCCCTCAAGTGTCAATACCGCAGGGCACTTATCCCCAGGCTTG
TCCACATCATCTGTGGGAAACTCGCGTAAAATCAGGCGTTTTCGCCGATTTGCGAGGCTGGCCAGCTCCA
CGTCGCCGGCCGAAATCGAGCCTGCCCCTCATCTGTCAACGCCGCGCCGGGTGAGTCGGCCCCTCAAGTG
TCAACGTCCGCCCCTCATCTGTCAGTGAGGGCCAAGTTTTCCGCGAGGTATCCACAACGCCGGCGGCCGC
GGTGTCTCGCACACGGCTTCGACGGCGTTTCTGGCGCGTTTGCAGGGCCATAGACGGCCGCCAGCCCAGC
GGCGAGGGCAACCAGCCCGGTGAGCGTCGCAAAGGAGATCCTGATCTGACTGATGGGCTGCCTGTATCGA
GTGGTGATTTTGTGCCGAGCTGCCGGTCGGGGAGCTGTTGGCTGGCTGGTGGCAGGATATATTGTGGTGT
AAACAAATTGACGCTTAGACAACTTAATAACACATTGCGGACGTTTTTAATGTACTGGGGTGGATGCAGT
GGGCCCCACTCTGTGAAGACAAACTAGAATTCGAGCTCGGAGAGTGGTCTTGGGAGAGCGATGCGTCTTT
TCCGATGAACCGTTCCAGCAAAAAAGACTAAGCGATGCGTCTTTTCCGCTGAACCGTTCCAGCAAAAAAG
ACTAAGCGATGCGTCTTTTCCGCTGAACCGTTCCAGCAAAAAAGACTAGGAGAGCGATGCGTCTTTTCCG
CTGAACCGTTCCAGCAAAAAAGACTATCCCTACTGTTTATTTACAAGAGCGTACGGTTCAATCCCTGCCT
CCCCTGTAAAACTACCCTTTGAAAACCTCTCTTTCTTAATCTTTTCTTTGTAATTCCAATGTGAGACCCC
GACTGGAAAGCGGGCAGTGAGCGCAACGCAATTAATGTGAGTTAGCTCACTCATTAGGCACCCCAGGCTT
TACACTTTATGCTTCCGGCTCGTATGTTGTGTGGAATTGTGAGCGGATAACAATTTCACACAGGAAACAG
CTATGACCATGATTACGCCAAGCTTGCATGCCTGCAGGTCGACTCTAGAGGATCCCCGGGTACCGAGCTC
GAATTCACTGGCCGTCGTTTTACAACGTCGTGACTGGGAAAACCCTGGCGTTACCCAACTTAATCGCCTT
GCAGCACATCCCCCTTTCGCCAGCTGGCGTAATAGCGAAGAGGCCCGCACCGATCGCCCTTCCCAACAGT
TGCGCAGCCTGAATGGCGAATGGCGCCTGATGCGGTATTTTCTCCTTACGCATCTGTGCGGTATTTCACA
CCGCATATGGTGCACTCTCAGTACAATCTGCTCTGATGCCGCATAGTTAAGCCAGCCCCGACACCCGCCA
ACACCCGCTGACGCGCCCTGACGGGCTTGTCTGCTCCCGGCATCCGGGTCTCAGCTTGTCAAGCAGATCG
TTCAAACATTTGGCAATAAAGTTTCTTAAGATTGAATCCTGTTGCCGGTCTTGCGATGATTATCATATAA
TTTCTGTTGAATTACGTTAAGCATGTAATAATTAACATGTAATGCATGACGTTATTTATGAGATGGGTTT
TTATGATTAGAGTCCCGCAATTATACATTTAATACGCGATAGAAAACAAAATATAGCGCGCAAACTAGGA
TAAATTATCGCGCGCGGTGTCATCTATGTTACTAGATCGACGCTTTACTTGTCTTCTGCACGAAGTGGTT
TAAACTATCAGTGTTTGACAGGATATATTGGCGGGTAAACCTAAGAGAAAAGAGCGTTTATTAGAATAAT
CGGATATTTAAAAGGGCGTGAAAAGGTTTATCCGTTCGTCCATTTGTATGTGCATGCCAACCACAGGGTT
CCCCAGATCAGGCGCTGGCTGCTGAACCCCCAGCCGGAACTGACCCCACAAGGCCCTAGCGTTTGCAATG
CACCAGGTCATCATTGACCCAGGCGTGTTCCACCAGGCCGCTGCCTCGCAACTCTTCGCAGGCTTCGCCG
ACCTGCTCGCGCCACTTCTTCACGCGGGTGGAATCCGATCCGCACATGAGGCGGAAGGTTTCCAGCTTGA
GCGGGTACGGCTCCCGGTGCGAGCTGAAATAGTCGAACATCCGTCGGGCCGTCGGCGACAGCTTGCGGTA
CTTCTCCCATATGAATTTCGTGTAGTGGTCGCCAGCAAACAGCACGACGATTTCCTCGTCGATCAGGACC
TGGCAACGGGACGTTTTCTTGCCACGGTCCAGGACGCGGAAGCGGTGCAGCAGCGACACCGATTCCAGGT
GCCCAACGCGGTCGGACGTGAAGCCCATCGCCGTCGCCTGTAGGCGCGACAGGCATTCCTCGGCCTTCGT
GTAATACCGGCCATTGATCGACCAGCCCAGGTCCTGGCAAAGCTCGTAGAACGTGAAGGTGATCGGCTCG
CCGATAGGGGTGCGCTTCGCGTACTCCAACACCTGCTGCCACACCAGTTCGTCATCGTCGGCCCGCAGCT
CGACGCCGGTGTAGGTGATCTTCACGTCCTTGTTGACGTGGAAAATGACCTTGTTTTGCAGCGCCTCGCG
CGGGATTTTCTTGTTGCGCGTGGTGAACAGGGCAGAGCGGGCCGTGTCGTTTGGCATCGCTCGCATCGTG
TCCGGCCACGGCGCAATATCGAACAAGGAAAGCTGCATTTCCTTGATCTGCTGCTTCGTGTGTTTCAGCA
ACGCGGCCTGCTTGGCCTCGCTGACCTGTTTTGCCAGGTCCTCGCCGGCGGTTTTTCGCTTCTTGGTCGT
CATAGTTCCTCGCGTGTCGATGGTCATCGACTTCGCCAAACCTGCCGCCTCCTGTTCAAGACGACGCGAA
CGCTCCACGGCGGCCGATGGCGCGGGCAGGGCAGGGGGAGCCAGTTGCACGCTGTCGCGCTCGATCTTGG
CCGTAGCTTGCTGGACCATCGAGCCGACGGACTGGAAGGTTTCGCGGGGCGCACGCATGACGGTGCGGCT
TGCGATGGTTTCGGCATCCTCGGCGGAAAACCCCGCGTCGATCAGTTCTTGCCTGTATGCCTTCCGGTCA
AACGTCCGATTCATTCACCCTCCTTGCGGGATTGCCCCGACTCACGCCGGGGCAATGTGCCCTTATTCCT
GATTTGACCCGCCTGGTGCCTTGGTGTCCAGATAATCCACCTTATCGGCAATGAAGTCGGTCCCGTAGAC
CGTCTGGCCGTCCTTCTCGTACTTGGTATTCCGAATCTTGCCCTGCACGAATACCAGCGACCCCTTGCCC
AAATACTTGCCGTGGGCCTCGGCCTGAGAGCCAAAACACTTGATGCGGAAGAAGTCGGTGCGCTCCTGCT
TGTCGCCGGCATCGTTGCGCCACATCTAGGATCT
Features (pLannotate 1.2.2; 19 found; start..end, strand, type, name):
     36..624     -  rep_origin     ori: high-copy-number ColE1/pMB1/pBR322/pUC origin of replication
    795..1655    -  CDS            AmpR: β-lactamase; bla; confers resistance to ampicillin, carbenicillin, and related antibiotics
   1656..1760    -  promoter       AmpR promoter: bla
   1847..2478    -  rep_origin     oriV: incP origin of replication
   2570..2594    +  misc_feature   LB T-DNA repeat: left border repeat from nopaline C58 T-DNA
   2715..2760    +  promoter       CUP1 promoter (fragment): S. cerevisiae CUP1; inducible metallothionein promoter, regulated by Cu2+
   2761..2804    +  promoter       CUP1 promoter (fragment): S. cerevisiae CUP1; inducible metallothionein promoter, regulated by Cu2+
   2805..2848    +  promoter       CUP1 promoter (fragment): S. cerevisiae CUP1; inducible metallothionein promoter, regulated by Cu2+
   2851..2896    +  promoter       CUP1 promoter (fragment): S. cerevisiae CUP1; inducible metallothionein promoter, regulated by Cu2+
   3043..3064    +  protein_bind   CAP binding site: CAP binding activates transcription in the presence of cAMP. E. coli catabolite activator protein
   3079..3109    +  promoter       lac promoter: promoter for the E. coli lac operon
   3117..3133    +  protein_bind   lac operator: The lac repressor binds to the lac operator to inhibit transcription in E. coli. This inhibition can be relieved by adding lactose or isopropyl-β-D-thiogalactopyranoside (IPTG). lac repressor encoded by lacI
   3170..3226    -  misc_feature   MCS: pUC18/19 multiple cloning site
   3223..3380    +  CDS            lacZα (fragment): LacZα fragment of β-galactosidase; lacZ fragment
   3386..3485    -  misc_feature   bom (fragment): basis of mobility region from pBR322
   3566..3818    +  terminator     NOS terminator: nopaline synthase terminator and poly(A) signal
   3866..3890    +  misc_feature   RB T-DNA repeat: right border repeat from nopaline C58 T-DNA
   4002..4022    -  CDS            TetR (fragment): tetracycline resistance regulatory protein; tetR
   4049..5194    -  CDS            trfA: TRFA_ECOLX - Experimental evidence at protein level: Swiss-Prot protein existence level 1. Also involved in plasmid copy number control, promoting intermolecular coupling of protein bound iterons at oriV, which inhibits replication initiation. From Escherichia coli.
