[The description below was written by a language model from this plasmid's Addgene catalogue record and pLannotate feature annotations shown in this document.]
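Description:
pCHW111113 is an empty Level 1, Position 3 acceptor for Golden Gate (MoClo-style) modular cloning, built on the pICH47751 backbone and intended for plant expression. It is a binary vector of about 5.5 kb. A high-copy ColE1/pUC-type origin supports propagation in E. coli, and the incP oriV together with the trfA replication initiator gene gives broad-host-range replication, as needed in Agrobacterium. Bacterial selection is by ampicillin through the β-lactamase gene. Nopaline-type left and right T-DNA border repeats flank the cloning cassette, so whatever is assembled between them can be transferred into plant cells by Agrobacterium.

Between the borders lies the arrangement CBS4-CMV1::LacZ::nosT. The promoter consists of four tandem copper-responsive binding sites, which the annotation detects as repeated fragments of the yeast CUP1 metallothionein promoter, joined to a promoter element recorded as derived from Cucumber mosaic virus. Downstream is a bacterial lacZα dropout cassette with its CAP site, lac promoter, lac operator and pUC-type polylinker, followed by the nopaline synthase terminator and polyadenylation signal. During Golden Gate assembly a coding sequence carrying AATG and GCTT overhangs replaces the lacZα module, which allows blue/white screening for correct clones and places the insert under copper-inducible control with the nos terminator.

No gene of interest is present in the plasmid as deposited. The copper-responsive transcription factor that such binding sites require does not appear in the feature table and would presumably have to be supplied from another module. The associated work describes a tightly regulated copper-inducible transient expression system in Nicotiana benthamiana, and this acceptor serves as a building block for it.
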