Addgene plasmid #222458: pCHW111113
Purpose: (Empty Backbone) Level 1 acceptor, Position 3 containing CBS4-CMV1::LacZ::nosT.
Depositing lab: Chih-Hang Wu. Depositing organization: Institute of Plant and Microbial Biology, Academia Sinica. Publication: Development of a tightly regulated copper-inducible transient gene expression system in Nicotiana benthamiana incorporating a suicide exon and Cre recombinase. Chiang BJ, Lin KY, Chen YF, Huang CY, Goh FJ, Huang LT, Chen LH, Wu CH. New Phytol. 2024 Oct;244(1):318-331. doi: 10.1111/nph.20021. Epub 2024 Jul 30. PubMed 39081031.
Backbone
  Vector backbone: pICH47751
  Vector type: Plant Expression, Synthetic Biology
Growth in bacteria
  Bacterial resistance: Ampicillin, 100 μg/mL
  Growth temperature: 37°C
  Growth strain: DH5alpha
  Copy number: High Copy
Gene/Insert
  Gene/Insert name: None
  Mutation: no
  Promoter: CBS4-CMV1 (Cucumber mosaic virus)
  Cloning method: Golden Gate
  Sequencing primers: 5′ n/a
Terms and licenses: Academic/Nonprofit Terms; Industry Terms: Not Available to Industry
Depositor comments: Contains CBS4-CMV1::LacZ::nosT. Overhangs for insert: AATG-GCTT. Please visit https://doi.org/10.1101/2024.03.23.586378 for bioRxiv preprint.
How to cite: pCHW111113 was a gift from Chih-Hang Wu (Addgene plasmid # 222458 ; http://n2t.net/addgene:222458 ; RRID:Addgene_222458)
